Addgene plasmid #154862: Lenti-XYLT2-sgRNA
Purpose: Lentiviral expression of Cas9 and sgRNA targeting XYLT2
Depositing lab: Yihong Ye. Depositing organization: National Institute of Diabetes & Digestive & Kidney Diseases (NIDDK). Publication: A myosin-7B-dependent endocytosis pathway mediates cellular entry of alpha-synuclein fibrils and polycation-bearing cargos. Zhang Q, Xu Y, Lee J, Jarnik M, Wu X, Bonifacino JS, Shen J, Ye Y. Proc Natl Acad Sci U S A. 2020 May 19;117(20):10865-10875. doi: 10.1073/pnas.1918617117. Epub 2020 May 4. PubMed 32366666.
Backbone
  Vector backbone: lentiCRISPR v2 (addgene# 52961)
  Vector type: Mammalian Expression, Lentiviral, CRISPR
  Selectable markers: Puromycin
Growth in bacteria
  Bacterial resistance: Ampicillin, 100 μg/mL
  Growth temperature: 30°C
  Growth strain: NEB Stable
  Copy number: High Copy
Gene/Insert
  Gene/Insert name: XYLT2 sgRNA (alt name: XT2 sgRNA)
  gRNA/shRNA sequence: TGGTGGATGGCGGTTCTGAC
  Species: H. sapiens (human)
  GenBank ID: NM_022167
  Entrez Gene: XYLT2 (a.k.a. PXYLT2, SOS, XT-II, XT2, xylT-II)
  Promoter: U6
  Cloning method: Restriction Enzyme; 5′ cloning site BsmBI (destroyed during cloning); 3′ cloning site BsmBI (destroyed during cloning)
  Sequencing primers: 5′ GAGGGCCTATTTCCCATGATT; 3′ CACAGAGTTGGTGCCGATGGCCAGGCCGATGCTGTACTT
Terms and licenses: Academic/Nonprofit Terms; Industry Terms: Not Available to Industry
How to cite: Lenti-XYLT2-sgRNA was a gift from Yihong Ye (Addgene plasmid # 154862 ; http://n2t.net/addgene:154862 ; RRID:Addgene_154862)
