[The description below was written by a language model from this plasmid's Addgene catalogue record and pLannotate feature annotations shown in this document.]
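Description:
Lenti-XYLT2-sgRNA is an all-in-one lentiviral CRISPR plasmid built on the lentiCRISPR v2 backbone, designed to deliver Streptococcus pyogenes Cas9 together with a single guide RNA against human XYLT2 (xylosyltransferase 2, also called XT2). In bacteria it is maintained through a high-copy ColE1/pUC-type origin and selected with ampicillin (AmpR). An f1 origin is also present. The 13 kb sequence carries the elements of a self-inactivating HIV-1 transfer vector: a CMV enhancer/promoter placed upstream of a truncated 5' LTR to drive genomic RNA production in packaging cells, the Ψ packaging signal with a gag fragment, the RRE for Rev-dependent nuclear export, the cPPT/CTS, a WPRE to boost transcript expression, and a ΔU3 3' LTR followed by a bGH polyadenylation signal.

Between the LTRs sit two expression units. A human U6 RNA polymerase III promoter drives the XYLT2-targeting spacer, which was inserted between BsmBI sites that were destroyed during cloning and is fused to the SpCas9 gRNA scaffold. Downstream, an EF-1α core promoter drives Cas9, followed by a puromycin N-acetyltransferase coding region that allows puromycin selection of transduced mammalian cells; the feature table does not annotate the linker joining Cas9 and PuroR. Outside the viral cassette, an SV40/EM7 promoter–BleoR unit with an SV40 poly(A) signal is a backbone remnant that would not be packaged.

The construct is intended for producing lentivirus to disrupt XYLT2 in human cells. The associated publication concerns endocytic entry of α-synuclein fibrils and polycation-bearing cargos, though the record does not detail how this plasmid was used there.
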