Features (pLannotate 1.2.2; 33 found; start..end, strand, type, name):
    217..397     +  LTR            5' LTR (truncated): truncated 5' long terminal repeat (LTR) from HIV-1
    444..569     +  misc_feature   HIV-1 Ψ: packaging signal of human immunodeficiency virus type 1
    553..916     +  CDS            HIV-1 gag (fragment): gag protein from human immunodeficiency virus 1; gag
   1062..1295    +  misc_feature   RRE: The Rev response element (RRE) of HIV-1 allows for Rev-dependent mRNA export from the nucleus to the cytoplasm.
   1672..1772    +  CDS            Rev (fragment): human immunodeficiency virus 1 (HIV-1) Rev protein; rev; enhances nuclear export of unspliced and incompletely spliced viral mRNAs
   1822..1939    +  misc_feature   cPPT/CTS: central polypurine tract and central termination sequence of HIV-1
   1990..2230    +  promoter       U6 promoter: RNA polymerase III promoter for human U6 snRNA
   2260..2335    +  misc_RNA       gRNA scaffold: guide RNA scaffold for the Streptococcus pyogenes CRISPR/Cas9 system
   2353..2371    +  CDS            small t antigen (fragment): SV40 (simian virus 40) small t antigen
   2397..2608    +  promoter       EF-1α core promoter: core promoter for human elongation factor EF-1α
   2633..6736    +  CDS            Cas9: Cas9 (Csn1) endonuclease from the Streptococcus pyogenes Type II CRISPR/Cas system generates RNA-guided double strand breaks in DNA
   6874..7471    +  CDS            PuroR (fragment): puromycin N-acetyltransferase; pac from Streptomyces; confers resistance to puromycin
   7487..8075    +  misc_feature   WPRE: woodchuck hepatitis virus posttranscriptional regulatory element
   8126..8145    +  misc_feature   cPPT/CTS (fragment): central polypurine tract and central termination sequence of HIV-1
   8147..8380    +  LTR            3' LTR (ΔU3): self-inactivating 3' long terminal repeat (LTR) from HIV-1
   8412..8636    +  polyA_signal   bGH poly(A) signal: bovine growth hormone polyadenylation signal
   8640..8661    +  promoter       SV40 promoter (fragment): SV40 enhancer and early promoter
   8682..9110    +  rep_origin     f1 ori (sequence partly withheld): f1 bacteriophage origin of replication; arrow indicates direction of (+) strand synthesis
   9124..9453    +  promoter       SV40 promoter: SV40 enhancer and early promoter
   9501..9548    +  promoter       EM7 promoter: synthetic bacterial promoter&nbsp
   9567..9941    +  CDS            BleoR: antibiotic-binding protein; Sh ble from Streptoalloteichus hindustanus; confers resistance to bleomycin, phleomycin, and Zeocin™
   9951..10076   +  CDS            ble (fragment): BLE_KLEPN - Experimental evidence at protein level: Swiss-Prot protein existence level 1. Binding protein with a strong affinity to the bleomycin family of antibiotics. Binds to CL990; an antimitotic-antibiotic compound. From Klebsiella pneumoniae.
  10071..10192   +  polyA_signal   SV40 poly(A) signal: SV40 polyadenylation signal
  10263..10285   -  protein_bind   lac operator (fragment): The lac repressor binds to the lac operator to inhibit transcription in E. coli. This inhibition can be relieved by adding lactose or isopropyl-β-D-thiogalactopyranoside (IPTG). lac repressor encoded by lacI
  10289..10319   -  promoter       lac promoter: promoter for the E. coli lac operon
  10334..10355   -  protein_bind   CAP binding site: CAP binding activates transcription in the presence of cAMP. E. coli catabolite activator protein
  10368..10460   -  CDS            lacI (fragment): lac repressor; lacI; The lac repressor binds to the lac operator to inhibit transcription in E. coli. This inhibition can be relieved by adding lactose or isopropyl-β-D-thiogalactopyranoside (IPTG).
  10643..11231   -  rep_origin     ori: high-copy-number ColE1/pMB1/pBR322/pUC origin of replication
  11402..12262   -  CDS            AmpR: β-lactamase; bla; confers resistance to ampicillin, carbenicillin, and related antibiotics
  12263..12367   -  promoter       AmpR promoter: bla
  12426..12478   -  misc_feature   bom (fragment): basis of mobility region from pBR322
  12633..13012   +  enhancer       CMV enhancer: human cytomegalovirus immediate early enhancer
  13013..199     +  promoter       CMV promoter (across the origin): human cytomegalovirus (CMV) immediate early promoter
>Addgene plasmid #154862 | Lenti-XYLT2-sgRNA | addgene full sequence | sequence record 306878 | Addgene NGS Result
TGATGCGGTTTTGGCAGTACATCAATGGGCGTGGATAGCGGTTTGACTCACGGGGATTTCCAAGTCTCCA
CCCCATTGACGTCAATGGGAGTTTGTTTTGGCACCAAAATCAACGGGACTTTCCAAAATGTCGTAACAAC
TCCGCCCCATTGACGCAAATGGGCGGTAGGCGTGTACGGTGGGAGGTCTATATAAGCAGCGCGTTTTGCC
TGTACTGGGTCTCTCTGGTTAGACCAGATCTGAGCCTGGGAGCTCTCTGGCTAACTAGGGAACCCACTGC
TTAAGCCTCAATAAAGCTTGCCTTGAGTGCTTCAAGTAGTGTGTGCCCGTCTGTTGTGTGACTCTGGTAA
CTAGAGATCCCTCAGACCCTTTTAGTCAGTGTGGAAAATCTCTAGCAGTGGCGCCCGAACAGGGACTTGA
AAGCGAAAGGGAAACCAGAGGAGCTCTCTCGACGCAGGACTCGGCTTGCTGAAGCGCGCACGGCAAGAGG
CGAGGGGCGGCGACTGGTGAGTACGCCAAAAATTTTGACTAGCGGAGGCTAGAAGGAGAGAGATGGGTGC
GAGAGCGTCAGTATTAAGCGGGGGAGAATTAGATCGCGATGGGAAAAAATTCGGTTAAGGCCAGGGGGAA
AGAAAAAATATAAATTAAAACATATAGTATGGGCAAGCAGGGAGCTAGAACGATTCGCAGTTAATCCTGG
CCTGTTAGAAACATCAGAAGGCTGTAGACAAATACTGGGACAGCTACAACCATCCCTTCAGACAGGATCA
GAAGAACTTAGATCATTATATAATACAGTAGCAACCCTCTATTGTGTGCATCAAAGGATAGAGATAAAAG
ACACCAAGGAAGCTTTAGACAAGATAGAGGAAGAGCAAAACAAAAGTAAGACCACCGCACAGCAAGCGGC
CGCTGATCTTCAGACCTGGAGGAGGAGATATGAGGGACAATTGGAGAAGTGAATTATATAAATATAAAGT
AGTAAAAATTGAACCATTAGGAGTAGCACCCACCAAGGCAAAGAGAAGAGTGGTGCAGAGAGAAAAAAGA
GCAGTGGGAATAGGAGCTTTGTTCCTTGGGTTCTTGGGAGCAGCAGGAAGCACTATGGGCGCAGCGTCAA
TGACGCTGACGGTACAGGCCAGACAATTATTGTCTGGTATAGTGCAGCAGCAGAACAATTTGCTGAGGGC
TATTGAGGCGCAACAGCATCTGTTGCAACTCACAGTCTGGGGCATCAAGCAGCTCCAGGCAAGAATCCTG
GCTGTGGAAAGATACCTAAAGGATCAACAGCTCCTGGGGATTTGGGGTTGCTCTGGAAAACTCATTTGCA
CCACTGCTGTGCCTTGGAATGCTAGTTGGAGTAATAAATCTCTGGAACAGATTTGGAATCACACGACCTG
GATGGAGTGGGACAGAGAAATTAACAATTACACAAGCTTAATACACTCCTTAATTGAAGAATCGCAAAAC
CAGCAAGAAAAGAATGAACAAGAATTATTGGAATTAGATAAATGGGCAAGTTTGTGGAATTGGTTTAACA
TAACAAATTGGCTGTGGTATATAAAATTATTCATAATGATAGTAGGAGGCTTGGTAGGTTTAAGAATAGT
TTTTGCTGTACTTTCTATAGTGAATAGAGTTAGGCAGGGATATTCACCATTATCGTTTCAGACCCACCTC
CCAACCCCGAGGGGACCCGACAGGCCCGAAGGAATAGAAGAAGAAGGTGGAGAGAGAGACAGAGACAGAT
CCATTCGATTAGTGAACGGATCGGCACTGCGTGCGCCAATTCTGCAGACAAATGGCAGTATTCATCCACA
ATTTTAAAAGAAAAGGGGGGATTGGGGGGTACAGTGCAGGGGAAAGAATAGTAGACATAATAGCAACAGA
CATACAAACTAAAGAATTACAAAAACAAATTACAAAAATTCAAAATTTTCGGGTTTATTACAGGGACAGC
AGAGATCCAGTTTGGTTAATTAAGGTACCGAGGGCCTATTTCCCATGATTCCTTCATATTTGCATATACG
ATACAAGGCTGTTAGAGAGATAATTAGAATTAATTTGACTGTAAACACAAAGATATTAGTACAAAATACG
TGACGTAGAAAGTAATAATTTCTTGGGTAGTTTGCAGTTTTAAAATTATGTTTTAAAATGGACTATCATA
TGCTTACCGTAACTTGAAAGTATTTCGATTTCTTGGCTTTATATATCTTGTGGAAAGGACGAAACACCGT
GGTGGATGGCGGTTCTGACGTTTTAGAGCTAGAAATAGCAAGTTAAAATAAGGCTAGTCCGTTATCAACT
TGAAAAAGTGGCACCGAGTCGGTGCTTTTTTGAATTCGCTAGCTAGGTCTTGAAAGGAGTGGGAATTGGC
TCCGGTGCCCGTCAGTGGGCAGAGCGCACATCGCCCACAGTCCCCGAGAAGTTGGGGGGAGGGGTCGGCA
ATTGATCCGGTGCCTAGAGAAGGTGGCGCGGGGTAAACTGGGAAAGTGATGTCGTGTACTGGCTCCGCCT
TTTTCCCGAGGGTGGGGGAGAACCGTATATAAGTGCAGTAGTCGCCGTGAACGTTCTTTTTCGCAACGGG
TTTGCCGCCAGAACACAGGACCGGTTCTAGAGCGCTGCCACCATGGACAAGAAGTACAGCATCGGCCTGG
ACATCGGCACCAACTCTGTGGGCTGGGCCGTGATCACCGACGAGTACAAGGTGCCCAGCAAGAAATTCAA
GGTGCTGGGCAACACCGACCGGCACAGCATCAAGAAGAACCTGATCGGAGCCCTGCTGTTCGACAGCGGC
GAAACAGCCGAGGCCACCCGGCTGAAGAGAACCGCCAGAAGAAGATACACCAGACGGAAGAACCGGATCT
GCTATCTGCAAGAGATCTTCAGCAACGAGATGGCCAAGGTGGACGACAGCTTCTTCCACAGACTGGAAGA
GTCCTTCCTGGTGGAAGAGGATAAGAAGCACGAGCGGCACCCCATCTTCGGCAACATCGTGGACGAGGTG
GCCTACCACGAGAAGTACCCCACCATCTACCACCTGAGAAAGAAACTGGTGGACAGCACCGACAAGGCCG
ACCTGCGGCTGATCTATCTGGCCCTGGCCCACATGATCAAGTTCCGGGGCCACTTCCTGATCGAGGGCGA
CCTGAACCCCGACAACAGCGACGTGGACAAGCTGTTCATCCAGCTGGTGCAGACCTACAACCAGCTGTTC
GAGGAAAACCCCATCAACGCCAGCGGCGTGGACGCCAAGGCCATCCTGTCTGCCAGACTGAGCAAGAGCA
GACGGCTGGAAAATCTGATCGCCCAGCTGCCCGGCGAGAAGAAGAATGGCCTGTTCGGAAACCTGATTGC
CCTGAGCCTGGGCCTGACCCCCAACTTCAAGAGCAACTTCGACCTGGCCGAGGATGCCAAACTGCAGCTG
AGCAAGGACACCTACGACGACGACCTGGACAACCTGCTGGCCCAGATCGGCGACCAGTACGCCGACCTGT
TTCTGGCCGCCAAGAACCTGTCCGACGCCATCCTGCTGAGCGACATCCTGAGAGTGAACACCGAGATCAC
CAAGGCCCCCCTGAGCGCCTCTATGATCAAGAGATACGACGAGCACCACCAGGACCTGACCCTGCTGAAA
GCTCTCGTGCGGCAGCAGCTGCCTGAGAAGTACAAAGAGATTTTCTTCGACCAGAGCAAGAACGGCTACG
CCGGCTACATTGACGGCGGAGCCAGCCAGGAAGAGTTCTACAAGTTCATCAAGCCCATCCTGGAAAAGAT
GGACGGCACCGAGGAACTGCTCGTGAAGCTGAACAGAGAGGACCTGCTGCGGAAGCAGCGGACCTTCGAC
AACGGCAGCATCCCCCACCAGATCCACCTGGGAGAGCTGCACGCCATTCTGCGGCGGCAGGAAGATTTTT
ACCCATTCCTGAAGGACAACCGGGAAAAGATCGAGAAGATCCTGACCTTCCGCATCCCCTACTACGTGGG
CCCTCTGGCCAGGGGAAACAGCAGATTCGCCTGGATGACCAGAAAGAGCGAGGAAACCATCACCCCCTGG
AACTTCGAGGAAGTGGTGGACAAGGGCGCTTCCGCCCAGAGCTTCATCGAGCGGATGACCAACTTCGATA
AGAACCTGCCCAACGAGAAGGTGCTGCCCAAGCACAGCCTGCTGTACGAGTACTTCACCGTGTATAACGA
GCTGACCAAAGTGAAATACGTGACCGAGGGAATGAGAAAGCCCGCCTTCCTGAGCGGCGAGCAGAAAAAG
GCCATCGTGGACCTGCTGTTCAAGACCAACCGGAAAGTGACCGTGAAGCAGCTGAAAGAGGACTACTTCA
AGAAAATCGAGTGCTTCGACTCCGTGGAAATCTCCGGCGTGGAAGATCGGTTCAACGCCTCCCTGGGCAC
ATACCACGATCTGCTGAAAATTATCAAGGACAAGGACTTCCTGGACAATGAGGAAAACGAGGACATTCTG
GAAGATATCGTGCTGACCCTGACACTGTTTGAGGACAGAGAGATGATCGAGGAACGGCTGAAAACCTATG
CCCACCTGTTCGACGACAAAGTGATGAAGCAGCTGAAGCGGCGGAGATACACCGGCTGGGGCAGGCTGAG
CCGGAAGCTGATCAACGGCATCCGGGACAAGCAGTCCGGCAAGACAATCCTGGATTTCCTGAAGTCCGAC
GGCTTCGCCAACAGAAACTTCATGCAGCTGATCCACGACGACAGCCTGACCTTTAAAGAGGACATCCAGA
AAGCCCAGGTGTCCGGCCAGGGCGATAGCCTGCACGAGCACATTGCCAATCTGGCCGGCAGCCCCGCCAT
TAAGAAGGGCATCCTGCAGACAGTGAAGGTGGTGGACGAGCTCGTGAAAGTGATGGGCCGGCACAAGCCC
GAGAACATCGTGATCGAAATGGCCAGAGAGAACCAGACCACCCAGAAGGGACAGAAGAACAGCCGCGAGA
GAATGAAGCGGATCGAAGAGGGCATCAAAGAGCTGGGCAGCCAGATCCTGAAAGAACACCCCGTGGAAAA
CACCCAGCTGCAGAACGAGAAGCTGTACCTGTACTACCTGCAGAATGGGCGGGATATGTACGTGGACCAG
GAACTGGACATCAACCGGCTGTCCGACTACGATGTGGACCATATCGTGCCTCAGAGCTTTCTGAAGGACG
ACTCCATCGACAACAAGGTGCTGACCAGAAGCGACAAGAACCGGGGCAAGAGCGACAACGTGCCCTCCGA
AGAGGTCGTGAAGAAGATGAAGAACTACTGGCGGCAGCTGCTGAACGCCAAGCTGATTACCCAGAGAAAG
TTCGACAATCTGACCAAGGCCGAGAGAGGCGGCCTGAGCGAACTGGATAAGGCCGGCTTCATCAAGAGAC
AGCTGGTGGAAACCCGGCAGATCACAAAGCACGTGGCACAGATCCTGGACTCCCGGATGAACACTAAGTA
CGACGAGAATGACAAGCTGATCCGGGAAGTGAAAGTGATCACCCTGAAGTCCAAGCTGGTGTCCGATTTC
CGGAAGGATTTCCAGTTTTACAAAGTGCGCGAGATCAACAACTACCACCACGCCCACGACGCCTACCTGA
ACGCCGTCGTGGGAACCGCCCTGATCAAAAAGTACCCTAAGCTGGAAAGCGAGTTCGTGTACGGCGACTA
CAAGGTGTACGACGTGCGGAAGATGATCGCCAAGAGCGAGCAGGAAATCGGCAAGGCTACCGCCAAGTAC
TTCTTCTACAGCAACATCATGAACTTTTTCAAGACCGAGATTACCCTGGCCAACGGCGAGATCCGGAAGC
GGCCTCTGATCGAGACAAACGGCGAAACCGGGGAGATCGTGTGGGATAAGGGCCGGGATTTTGCCACCGT
GCGGAAAGTGCTGAGCATGCCCCAAGTGAATATCGTGAAAAAGACCGAGGTGCAGACAGGCGGCTTCAGC
AAAGAGTCTATCCTGCCCAAGAGGAACAGCGATAAGCTGATCGCCAGAAAGAAGGACTGGGACCCTAAGA
AGTACGGCGGCTTCGACAGCCCCACCGTGGCCTATTCTGTGCTGGTGGTGGCCAAAGTGGAAAAGGGCAA
GTCCAAGAAACTGAAGAGTGTGAAAGAGCTGCTGGGGATCACCATCATGGAAAGAAGCAGCTTCGAGAAG
AATCCCATCGACTTTCTGGAAGCCAAGGGCTACAAAGAAGTGAAAAAGGACCTGATCATCAAGCTGCCTA
AGTACTCCCTGTTCGAGCTGGAAAACGGCCGGAAGAGAATGCTGGCCTCTGCCGGCGAACTGCAGAAGGG
AAACGAACTGGCCCTGCCCTCCAAATATGTGAACTTCCTGTACCTGGCCAGCCACTATGAGAAGCTGAAG
GGCTCCCCCGAGGATAATGAGCAGAAACAGCTGTTTGTGGAACAGCACAAGCACTACCTGGACGAGATCA
TCGAGCAGATCAGCGAGTTCTCCAAGAGAGTGATCCTGGCCGACGCTAATCTGGACAAAGTGCTGTCCGC
CTACAACAAGCACCGGGATAAGCCCATCAGAGAGCAGGCCGAGAATATCATCCACCTGTTTACCCTGACC
AATCTGGGAGCCCCTGCCGCCTTCAAGTACTTTGACACCACCATCGACCGGAAGAGGTACACCAGCACCA
AAGAGGTGCTGGACGCCACCCTGATCCACCAGAGCATCACCGGCCTGTACGAGACACGGATCGACCTGTC
TCAGCTGGGAGGCGACAAGCGACCTGCCGCCACAAAGAAGGCTGGACAGGCTAAGAAGAAGAAAGATTAC
AAAGACGATGACGATAAGGGATCCGGCGCAACAAACTTCTCTCTGCTGAAACAAGCCGGAGATGTCGAAG
AGAATCCTGGACCGACCGAGTACAAGCCCACGGTGCGCCTCGCCACCCGCGACGACGTCCCCAGGGCCGT
ACGCACCCTCGCCGCCGCGTTCGCCGACTACCCCGCCACGCGCCACACCGTCGATCCGGACCGCCACATC
GAGCGGGTCACCGAGCTGCAAGAACTCTTCCTCACGCGCGTCGGGCTCGACATCGGCAAGGTGTGGGTCG
CGGACGACGGCGCCGCGGTGGCGGTCTGGACCACGCCGGAGAGCGTCGAAGCGGGGGCGGTGTTCGCCGA
GATCGGCCCGCGCATGGCCGAGTTGAGCGGTTCCCGGCTGGCCGCGCAGCAACAGATGGAAGGCCTCCTG
GCGCCGCACCGGCCCAAGGAGCCCGCGTGGTTCCTGGCCACCGTCGGAGTCTCGCCCGACCACCAGGGCA
AGGGTCTGGGCAGCGCCGTCGTGCTCCCCGGAGTGGAGGCGGCCGAGCGCGCCGGGGTGCCCGCCTTCCT
GGAGACCTCCGCGCCCCGCAACCTCCCCTTCTACGAGCGGCTCGGCTTCACCGTCACCGCCGACGTCGAG
GTGCCCGAAGGACCGCGCACCTGGTGCATGACCCGCAAGCCCGGTGCCTGAACGCGTTAAGTCGACAATC
AACCTCTGGATTACAAAATTTGTGAAAGATTGACTGGTATTCTTAACTATGTTGCTCCTTTTACGCTATG
TGGATACGCTGCTTTAATGCCTTTGTATCATGCTATTGCTTCCCGTATGGCTTTCATTTTCTCCTCCTTG
TATAAATCCTGGTTGCTGTCTCTTTATGAGGAGTTGTGGCCCGTTGTCAGGCAACGTGGCGTGGTGTGCA
CTGTGTTTGCTGACGCAACCCCCACTGGTTGGGGCATTGCCACCACCTGTCAGCTCCTTTCCGGGACTTT
CGCTTTCCCCCTCCCTATTGCCACGGCGGAACTCATCGCCGCCTGCCTTGCCCGCTGCTGGACAGGGGCT
CGGCTGTTGGGCACTGACAATTCCGTGGTGTTGTCGGGGAAATCATCGTCCTTTCCTTGGCTGCTCGCCT
GTGTTGCCACCTGGATTCTGCGCGGGACGTCCTTCTGCTACGTCCCTTCGGCCCTCAATCCAGCGGACCT
TCCTTCCCGCGGCCTGCTGCCGGCTCTGCGGCCTCTTCCGCGTCTTCGCCTTCGCCCTCAGACGAGTCGG
ATCTCCCTTTGGGCCGCCTCCCCGCGTCGACTTTAAGACCAATGACTTACAAGGCAGCTGTAGATCTTAG
CCACTTTTTAAAAGAAAAGGGGGGACTGGAAGGGCTAATTCACTCCCAACGAAGACAAGATCTGCTTTTT
GCTTGTACTGGGTCTCTCTGGTTAGACCAGATCTGAGCCTGGGAGCTCTCTGGCTAACTAGGGAACCCAC
TGCTTAAGCCTCAATAAAGCTTGCCTTGAGTGCTTCAAGTAGTGTGTGCCCGTCTGTTGTGTGACTCTGG
TAACTAGAGATCCCTCAGACCCTTTTAGTCAGTGTGGAAAATCTCTAGCAGGGCCCGTTTAAACCCGCTG
ATCAGCCTCGACTGTGCCTTCTAGTTGCCAGCCATCTGTTGTTTGCCCCTCCCCCGTGCCTTCCTTGACC
CTGGAAGGTGCCACTCCCACTGTCCTTTCCTAATAAAATGAGGAAATTGCATCGCATTGTCTGAGTAGGT
GTCATTCTATTCTGGGGGGTGGGGTGGGGCAGGACAGCAAGGGGGAGGATTGGGAAGACAATAGCAGGCA
TGCTGGGGATGCGGTGGGCTCTATGGCTTCTGAGGCGGAAAGAACCAGCTGGGGCTCTAGGGGGTATCCC
C
[124 nt withheld, positions 8682-8805]
C
[91 nt withheld, positions 8807-8897]
A
[49 nt withheld, positions 8899-8947]
CCTTTGACGTTGGAGTCCACGTTCTTT
[37 nt withheld, positions 8975-9011]
ACCCTATCTCGGTCTATTCTTTTGATTTATAAGGGATTTTGCCGATTTCGGCCTATTGGTTAAAAAATGA
GCTGATTTAACAAAAATTTAACGCGAATTAATTCTGTGGAATGTGTGTCAGTTAGGGTGTGGAAAGTCCC
CAGGCTCCCCAGCAGGCAGAAGTATGCAAAGCATGCATCTCAATTAGTCAGCAACCAGGTGTGGAAAGTC
CCCAGGCTCCCCAGCAGGCAGAAGTATGCAAAGCATGCATCTCAATTAGTCAGCAACCATAGTCCCGCCC
CTAACTCCGCCCATCCCGCCCCTAACTCCGCCCAGTTCCGCCCATTCTCCGCCCCATGGCTGACTAATTT
TTTTTATTTATGCAGAGGCCGAGGCCGCCTCTGCCTCTGAGCTATTCCAGAAGTAGTGAGGAGGCTTTTT
TGGAGGCCTAGGCTTTTGCAAAAAGCTCCCGGGAGCTTGTATATCCATTTTCGGATCTGATCAGCACGTG
TTGACAATTAATCATCGGCATAGTATATCGGCATAGTATAATACGACAAGGTGAGGAACTAAACCATGGC
CAAGTTGACCAGTGCCGTTCCGGTGCTCACCGCGCGCGACGTCGCCGGAGCGGTCGAGTTCTGGACCGAC
CGGCTCGGGTTCTCCCGGGACTTCGTGGAGGACGACTTCGCCGGTGTGGTCCGGGACGACGTGACCCTGT
TCATCAGCGCGGTCCAGGACCAGGTGGTGCCGGACAACACCCTGGCCTGGGTGTGGGTGCGCGGCCTGGA
CGAGCTGTACGCCGAGTGGTCGGAGGTCGTGTCCACGAACTTCCGGGACGCCTCCGGGCCGGCCATGACC
GAGATCGGCGAGCAGCCGTGGGGGCGGGAGTTCGCCCTGCGCGACCCGGCCGGCAACTGCGTGCACTTCG
TGGCCGAGGAGCAGGACTGACACGTGCTACGAGATTTCGATTCCACCGCCGCCTTCTATGAAAGGTTGGG
CTTCGGAATCGTTTTCCGGGACGCCGGCTGGATGATCCTCCAGCGCGGGGATCTCATGCTGGAGTTCTTC
GCCCACCCCAACTTGTTTATTGCAGCTTATAATGGTTACAAATAAAGCAATAGCATCACAAATTTCACAA
ATAAAGCATTTTTTTCACTGCATTCTAGTTGTGGTTTGTCCAAACTCATCAATGTATCTTATCATGTCTG
TATACCGTCGACCTCTAGCTAGAGCTTGGCGTAATCATGGTCATAGCTGTTTCCTGTGTGAAATTGTTAT
CCGCTCACAATTCCACACAACATACGAGCCGGAAGCATAAAGTGTAAAGCCTGGGGTGCCTAATGAGTGA
GCTAACTCACATTAATTGCGTTGCGCTCACTGCCCGCTTTCCAGTCGGGAAACCTGTCGTGCCAGCTGCA
TTAATGAATCGGCCAACGCGCGGGGAGAGGCGGTTTGCGTATTGGGCGCTCTTCCGCTTCCTCGCTCACT
GACTCGCTGCGCTCGGTCGTTCGGCTGCGGCGAGCGGTATCAGCTCACTCAAAGGCGGTAATACGGTTAT
CCACAGAATCAGGGGATAACGCAGGAAAGAACATGTGAGCAAAAGGCCAGCAAAAGGCCAGGAACCGTAA
AAAGGCCGCGTTGCTGGCGTTTTTCCATAGGCTCCGCCCCCCTGACGAGCATCACAAAAATCGACGCTCA
AGTCAGAGGTGGCGAAACCCGACAGGACTATAAAGATACCAGGCGTTTCCCCCTGGAAGCTCCCTCGTGC
GCTCTCCTGTTCCGACCCTGCCGCTTACCGGATACCTGTCCGCCTTTCTCCCTTCGGGAAGCGTGGCGCT
TTCTCATAGCTCACGCTGTAGGTATCTCAGTTCGGTGTAGGTCGTTCGCTCCAAGCTGGGCTGTGTGCAC
GAACCCCCCGTTCAGCCCGACCGCTGCGCCTTATCCGGTAACTATCGTCTTGAGTCCAACCCGGTAAGAC
ACGACTTATCGCCACTGGCAGCAGCCACTGGTAACAGGATTAGCAGAGCGAGGTATGTAGGCGGTGCTAC
AGAGTTCTTGAAGTGGTGGCCTAACTACGGCTACACTAGAAGAACAGTATTTGGTATCTGCGCTCTGCTG
AAGCCAGTTACCTTCGGAAAAAGAGTTGGTAGCTCTTGATCCGGCAAACAAACCACCGCTGGTAGCGGTG
GTTTTTTTGTTTGCAAGCAGCAGATTACGCGCAGAAAAAAAGGATCTCAAGAAGATCCTTTGATCTTTTC
TACGGGGTCTGACGCTCAGTGGAACGAAAACTCACGTTAAGGGATTTTGGTCATGAGATTATCAAAAAGG
ATCTTCACCTAGATCCTTTTAAATTAAAAATGAAGTTTTAAATCAATCTAAAGTATATATGAGTAAACTT
GGTCTGACAGTTACCAATGCTTAATCAGTGAGGCACCTATCTCAGCGATCTGTCTATTTCGTTCATCCAT
AGTTGCCTGACTCCCCGTCGTGTAGATAACTACGATACGGGAGGGCTTACCATCTGGCCCCAGTGCTGCA
ATGATACCGCGAGACCCACGCTCACCGGCTCCAGATTTATCAGCAATAAACCAGCCAGCCGGAAGGGCCG
AGCGCAGAAGTGGTCCTGCAACTTTATCCGCCTCCATCCAGTCTATTAATTGTTGCCGGGAAGCTAGAGT
AAGTAGTTCGCCAGTTAATAGTTTGCGCAACGTTGTTGCCATTGCTACAGGCATCGTGGTGTCACGCTCG
TCGTTTGGTATGGCTTCATTCAGCTCCGGTTCCCAACGATCAAGGCGAGTTACATGATCCCCCATGTTGT
GCAAAAAAGCGGTTAGCTCCTTCGGTCCTCCGATCGTTGTCAGAAGTAAGTTGGCCGCAGTGTTATCACT
CATGGTTATGGCAGCACTGCATAATTCTCTTACTGTCATGCCATCCGTAAGATGCTTTTCTGTGACTGGT
GAGTACTCAACCAAGTCATTCTGAGAATAGTGTATGCGGCGACCGAGTTGCTCTTGCCCGGCGTCAATAC
GGGATAATACCGCGCCACATAGCAGAACTTTAAAAGTGCTCATCATTGGAAAACGTTCTTCGGGGCGAAA
ACTCTCAAGGATCTTACCGCTGTTGAGATCCAGTTCGATGTAACCCACTCGTGCACCCAACTGATCTTCA
GCATCTTTTACTTTCACCAGCGTTTCTGGGTGAGCAAAAACAGGAAGGCAAAATGCCGCAAAAAAGGGAA
TAAGGGCGACACGGAAATGTTGAATACTCATACTCTTCCTTTTTCAATATTATTGAAGCATTTATCAGGG
TTATTGTCTCATGAGCGGATACATATTTGAATGTATTTAGAAAAATAAACAAATAGGGGTTCCGCGCACA
TTTCCCCGAAAAGTGCCACCTGACGTCGACGGATCGGGAGATCTCCCGATCCCCTATGGTGCACTCTCAG
TACAATCTGCTCTGATGCCGCATAGTTAAGCCAGTATCTGCTCCCTGCTTGTGTGTTGGAGGTCGCTGAG
TAGTGCGCGAGCAAAATTTAAGCTACAACAAGGCAAGGCTTGACCGACAATTGCATGAAGAATCTGCTTA
GGGTTAGGCGTTTTGCGCTGCTTCGCGATGTACGGGCCAGATATACGCGTTGACATTGATTATTGACTAG
TTATTAATAGTAATCAATTACGGGGTCATTAGTTCATAGCCCATATATGGAGTTCCGCGTTACATAACTT
ACGGTAAATGGCCCGCCTGGCTGACCGCCCAACGACCCCCGCCCATTGACGTCAATAATGACGTATGTTC
CCATAGTAACGCCAATAGGGACTTTCCATTGACGTCAATGGGTGGAGTATTTACGGTAAACTGCCCACTT
GGCAGTACATCAAGTGTATCATATGCCAAGTACGCCCCCTATTGACGTCAATGACGGTAAATGGCCCGCC
TGGCATTATGCCCAGTACATGACCTTATGGGACTTTCCTACTTGGCAGTACATCTACGTATTAGTCATCG
CTATTACCATGG
